Addgene plasmid #53583: pHRIG-Akt1
Purpose: lentiviral expression of constitutively active human Akt1 and EGFP
Depositing lab: Heng Zhao. Depositing organization: Stanford University. Publication: Akt isoforms differentially protect against stroke-induced neuronal injury by regulating mTOR activities. Xie R, Cheng M, Li M, Xiong X, Daadi M, Sapolsky RM, Zhao H. J Cereb Blood Flow Metab. 2013 Dec;33(12):1875-85. doi: 10.1038/jcbfm.2013.132. Epub 2013 Aug 14. PubMed 23942361.
Backbone
  Vector backbone: pHR-IG (pHR’tripCMV-IRES-eGFP)
  Vector type: Mammalian Expression, Lentiviral
Growth in bacteria
  Bacterial resistance: Ampicillin, 100 μg/mL
  Growth temperature: 37°C
  Growth strain: Stbl3
  Copy number: Unknown
Gene/Insert
  Gene/Insert name: cAkt1 (alt names: Akt1; thymoma viral proto-oncogene 1)
  Species: H. sapiens (human)
  Mutation: constitutively active (myristoylated version)
  Entrez Gene: AKT1 (a.k.a. AKT, PKB, PKB-ALPHA, PRKBA, RAC, RAC-ALPHA)
  Promoter: CMV
  Tag / fusion protein: HA (C terminal on insert); IRES-EGFP (C terminal on backbone)
  Cloning method: Restriction Enzyme; 5′ cloning site SalI (not destroyed); 3′ cloning site SacII (not destroyed)
  Sequencing primers: 5′ CMV-F; 3′ pCDH-rev
Terms and licenses: Academic/Nonprofit Terms; Industry Terms: Not Available to Industry
Depositor comments: cAkt1-HA (pcDNA3.1) provided by Dr Richard Roth, Department of Chemical and Systems Biology, Stanford University. cAkt1 was fused with a Gag polypeptide and lacks the pleckstrin homology (PH) domain; the expression of a myristoylation signal enables Akt1 protein to attach to the cell membrane and become constitutively phosphorylated, thus activated (Aimee 1996).
How to cite: pHRIG-Akt1 was a gift from Heng Zhao (Addgene plasmid # 53583 ; http://n2t.net/addgene:53583 ; RRID:Addgene_53583)
