[The description below was written by a language model from this plasmid's Addgene catalogue record and pLannotate feature annotations shown in this document.]
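Description:
pHRIG-Akt1 is an HIV-1-derived lentiviral transfer plasmid of about 10.9 kb, built on the pHR-IG (pHR'tripCMV-IRES-eGFP) backbone, for co-expressing a constitutively active form of human Akt1 together with EGFP in mammalian cells. It is maintained in E. coli through a high-copy ColE1/pUC-type origin and an ampicillin resistance gene. The annotation also picks up pBR322 remnants (fragments of rop, bom and the tetracycline resistance gene). Outside the proviral region there is an SV40 promoter–gpt–SV40 small t intron/poly(A) unit, with gpt annotated only as fragments, which appears to be a legacy of the older pHR vector lineage.

The viral portion runs from a truncated 5' LTR through the Ψ packaging signal, a partial gag sequence, the Rev response element and the cPPT/CTS flap, and ends in a self-inactivating ΔU3 3' LTR. These elements allow the RNA genome to be packaged, exported in a Rev-dependent manner, imported into the nucleus and integrated, while LTR promoter activity is removed after integration. Viral proteins must be supplied in trans to make particles.

Between the flap and the 3' LTR, a CMV enhancer/promoter drives a bicistronic transcript. The first cistron is cAkt1, cloned between SalI and SacII. It carries an N-terminal myristoylation signal and lacks the pleckstrin homology domain, consistent with the partial Akt1 annotation, and the record lists a C-terminal HA tag. According to the depositor, membrane targeting through the myristoylation signal leaves the kinase constitutively phosphorylated and active. An EMCV IRES then permits translation of EGFP as a separate protein that marks transduced cells. The associated study compared Akt isoforms in protection against stroke-induced neuronal injury and in mTOR regulation.
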