Features (pLannotate 1.2.2; 34 found; start..end, strand, type, name):
    171..189     +  promoter       SP6 promoter: promoter for bacteriophage SP6 RNA polymerase
    214..447     -  LTR            3' LTR (ΔU3): self-inactivating 3' long terminal repeat (LTR) from HIV-1
    449..517     -  CDS            nef (fragment): NEF_HV1Z2 - Experimental evidence at protein level: Swiss-Prot protein existence level 1. Extracellular Nef protein targets CD4(+) T-lymphocytes for apoptosis by interacting with CXCR4 surface receptors. From Human immunodeficiency virus type 1 group M subtype D (isolate Z2/CDC-Z34) (HIV-1).
    544..1263    -  CDS            EGFP: the original enhanced GFP (Yang et al., 1996) mammalian codon-optimized
   1264..1850    -  misc_feature   IRES2: internal ribosome entry site (IRES) of the encephalomyocarditis virus (EMCV)
   1852..1869    -  misc_feature   MCS (fragment): multiple cloning site
   1934..2984    -  CDS            Akt1 (fragment): human serine/threonine protein kinase activated by growth factors; AKT1
   2990..3031    -  CDS            myr: N-myristoylation signal from Src kinase (Pellman et al., 1985; Kaplan et al., 1988)
   3061..3099    -  misc_feature   MCS (fragment): multiple cloning site
   3177..3380    -  promoter       CMV promoter: human cytomegalovirus (CMV) immediate early promoter
   3381..3684    -  enhancer       CMV enhancer: human cytomegalovirus immediate early enhancer
   3743..3860    -  misc_feature   cPPT/CTS: central polypurine tract and central termination sequence of HIV-1
   3879..3979    -  CDS            Rev (fragment): human immunodeficiency virus 1 (HIV-1) Rev protein; rev; enhances nuclear export of unspliced and incompletely spliced viral mRNAs
   4356..4589    -  misc_feature   RRE: The Rev response element (RRE) of HIV-1 allows for Rev-dependent mRNA export from the nucleus to the cytoplasm.
   4735..5098    -  CDS            HIV-1 gag (fragment): gag protein from human immunodeficiency virus 1; gag
   5082..5207    -  misc_feature   HIV-1 Ψ: packaging signal of human immunodeficiency virus type 1
   5254..5511    -  LTR            5' LTR (truncated): truncated 5' long terminal repeat (LTR) from HIV-1
   5559..5888    -  CDS            nef (fragment): NEF_HV1BR - Experimental evidence at protein level: Swiss-Prot protein existence level 1. Extracellular Nef protein targets CD4(+) T-lymphocytes for apoptosis by interacting with CXCR4 surface receptors (PubMed:14990729). From Human immunodeficiency virus type 1 group M subtype B (isolate BRU/LAI) (HIV-1).
   6055..6189    -  polyA_signal   SV40 poly(A) signal: SV40 polyadenylation signal
   6212..6295    -  CDS            large T antigen (fragment): large T antigen from SV40 (simian virus 40)
   6614..6634    -  CDS            SV40 NLS: nuclear localization signal of SV40 (simian virus 40) large T antigen
   6764..6829    -  intron         small t intron: SV40 (simian virus 40) small t antigen intron
   6831..6905    -  CDS            small t antigen (fragment): SV40 (simian virus 40) small t antigen
   6909..7214    -  CDS            frsA (fragment): FRSA_ECOLI - Also known as yafA. Experimental evidence at protein level: Swiss-Prot protein existence level 1. Catalyzes the hydrolysis of esters (PubMed:15808744). Displays esterase activity toward pNP-butyrate (PubMed:15808744). May stimulate mixed-acid fermentation by acting as a fermentation/respiration switch that down-regulates respiration and up- regulates fermentation rates (PubMed:15169777). From Escherichia coli (strain K12).
   7309..7644    -  CDS            gpt (fragment): XGPT_ECOLI - Also known as gpp, gxu. Experimental evidence at protein level: Swiss-Prot protein existence level 1. Purine salvage pathway enzyme that catalyzes the transfer of the ribosyl-5-phosphate group from 5-phospho-alpha-D-ribose 1- diphosphate (PRPP) to the N9 position of the 6-oxopurines guanine and xanthine to form the corresponding ribonucleotides GMP (guanosine 5'- monophosphate) and XMP (xanthosine 5'-monophosphate), with the release of PPi. To a lesser extent, also acts on hypoxanthine (PubMed:9100006, PubMed:3886014). Does not ribophosphorylate adenine (PubMed:3886014). From Esch
   7644..7763    -  CDS            gpt (fragment): XGPT_ECOLI - Also known as gpp, gxu. Experimental evidence at protein level: Swiss-Prot protein existence level 1. Purine salvage pathway enzyme that catalyzes the transfer of the ribosyl-5-phosphate group from 5-phospho-alpha-D-ribose 1- diphosphate (PRPP) to the N9 position of the 6-oxopurines guanine and xanthine to form the corresponding ribonucleotides GMP (guanosine 5'- monophosphate) and XMP (xanthosine 5'-monophosphate), with the release of PPi. To a lesser extent, also acts on hypoxanthine (PubMed:9100006, PubMed:3886014). Does not ribophosphorylate adenine (PubMed:3886014). From Esch
   7963..8292    -  promoter       SV40 promoter: SV40 enhancer and early promoter
   8299..8355    -  CDS            lacI (fragment): lac repressor; lacI; The lac repressor binds to the lac operator to inhibit transcription in E. coli. This inhibition can be relieved by adding lactose or isopropyl-β-D-thiogalactopyranoside (IPTG).
   8538..9126    -  rep_origin     ori: high-copy-number ColE1/pMB1/pBR322/pUC origin of replication
   9297..10157   -  CDS            AmpR: β-lactamase; bla; confers resistance to ampicillin, carbenicillin, and related antibiotics
  10158..10262   -  promoter       AmpR promoter: bla
  10357..10392   +  CDS            rop (fragment): Rop protein, which maintains plasmids at low copy number; rop
  10494..10542   +  misc_feature   bom (fragment): basis of mobility region from pBR322
  10543..10822   -  CDS            TcR (fragment): tetracycline efflux protein; tet; confers resistance to tetracycline
>Addgene plasmid #53583 | pHRIG-Akt1 | addgene full sequence | sequence record 448192 | Addgene NGS Result
TTACCAGAAACTCAGAAGGTTCGTCCAACCAAACCGACTCTGACGGCAGTTTACGAGAGAGATGATAGGG
TCTGCTTCAGTAAGCCAGATGCTACACAATTAGGCTTGTACATATTGTCGTTAGAACGCGGCTACAATTA
ATACATAACCTTATGTATCATACACATACGATTTAGGTGACACTATAGAATACACGGAATTAATTCTAGA
TGCTGCTAGAGATTTTCCACACTGACTAAAAGGGTCTGAGGGATCTCTAGTTACCAGAGTCACACAACAG
ACGGGCACACACTACTTGAAGCACTCAAGGCAAGCTTTATTGAGGCTTAAGCAGTGGGTTCCCTAGTTAG
CCAGAGAGCTCCCAGGCTCAGATCTGGTCTAACCAGAGAGACCCAGTACAAGCAAAAAGCAGATCTTGTC
TTCGTTGGGAGTGAATTAGCCCTTCCAGTCCCCCCTTTTCTTTTAAAAAGTGGCTAAGATCTACAGCTGC
CTTGTAAGTCATTGGTCTTAAAGGTACCGAGCTCGAATTCCCTCGAGGCCGCTTTACTTGTACAGCTCGT
CCATGCCGAGAGTGATCCCGGCGGCGGTCACGAACTCCAGCAGGACCATGTGATCGCGCTTCTCGTTGGG
GTCTTTGCTCAGGGCGGACTGGGTGCTCAGGTAGTGGTTGTCGGGCAGCAGCACGGGGCCGTCGCCGATG
GGGGTGTTCTGCTGGTAGTGGTCGGCGAGCTGCACGCTGCCGTCCTCGATGTTGTGGCGGATCTTGAAGT
TCACCTTGATGCCGTTCTTCTGCTTGTCGGCCATGATATAGACGTTGTGGCTGTTGTAGTTGTACTCCAG
CTTGTGCCCCAGGATGTTGCCGTCCTCCTTGAAGTCGATGCCCTTCAGCTCGATGCGGTTCACCAGGGTG
TCGCCCTCGAACTTCACCTCGGCGCGGGTCTTGTAGTTGCCGTCGTCCTTGAAGAAGATGGTGCGCTCCT
GGACGTAGCCTTCGGGCATGGCGGACTTGAAGAAGTCGTGCTGCTTCATGTGGTCGGGGTAGCGGCTGAA
GCACTGCACGCCGTAGGTCAGGGTGGTCACGAGGGTGGGCCAGGGCACGGGCAGCTTGCCGGTGGTGCAG
ATGAACTTCAGGGTCAGCTTGCCGTAGGTGGCATCGCCCTCGCCCTCGCCGGACACGCTGAACTTGTGGC
CGTTTACGTCGCCGTCCAGCTCGACCAGGATGGGCACCACCCCGGTGAACAGCTCCTCGCCCTTGCTCAC
CATGGTTGTGGCCATATTATCATCGTGTTTTTCAAAGGAAAACCACGTCCCCGTGGTTCGGGGGGCCTAG
ACGTTTTTTTAACCTCGACTAAACACATGTAAAGCATGTGTACCGAGGCCCCAGATCAGATCCCATACAA
TGGGGTACCTTCTGGGCATCCTTCAGCCCCTTGTTGAATACGCTTGAGGAGAGCCATTTGACTCTTTCCA
CAACTATCCAACTCACAACGTGGCACTGGGGTTGTGCCGCCTTTGCAGGTGTATCTTATACACGTGGCTT
TTGGCCGCAGAGGCACCTGTCGCCAGGTGGGGGGTTCCGCTGCCTGCAAAGGGTCGCTACAGACGTTGTT
TGTCTTCAAGAAGCTTCCAGAGGAACTGCTTCCTTCACGACATTCAACAGACCTTGCATTCCTTTGGCGA
GAGGGGAAAGACCCCTAGGAATGCTCGTCAAGAAGACAGGGCCAGGTTTCCGGGCCCTCACATTGCCAAA
AGACGGCAATATGGTGGAAAATAACATATAGACAAACGCACACCGGCCTTATTCCAAGCGGCTTCGGCCA
GTAACGTTAGGGGGGGGGGAGGGAGAGGGGCGGATCCCGGGCCCGCGGTGAGAACCGTTTCACAGTCCAG
GTCCCAGACTGGCGTAGTCGGGGACGTCGTAAGGATAAGCCATGGCCGTGCTGCTGGCCGAGTAGGAGAA
CTGGGGGAAGTGGGGCCTGCGCTCGCTGTCCACACACTCCATGCTGTCATCTTGGTCAGGTGGTGTGATG
GTGATCATCTGGGCCGTGAACTCCTCATCAAAATACCTGGTGTCAGTCTCCGACGTGACCTGGGGCTTGA
AGGGTGGGCTGAGCTTCTTCTCGTACACGTGCTGCCACACGATACCGGCAAAGAAGCGATGCTGCATGAT
CTCCTTGGCGTCCTCGGAGCCCCCGCCAAGCCTCTGCTTGGGGTCCTTCTTGAGCAGCCCTGAAAGCAAG
GACTTGGCCTCGGGACCAAGCGTGCGCGGGAAGCGGATCTCCTCCATGAGGATGAGCTCAAAAAGCTTCT
CATGGTCCTGGTTGTAGAAGGGCAGGCGACCGCACATCATCTCGTACATGACCACGCCCAGCCCCCACCA
GTCCACTGCACGGCCGTAGTCATTGTCCTCCAGCACCTCGGGGGCCAGGTACTCAGGTGTGCCGCAAAAG
GTCTTCATGGTGGCACCGTCCTTGATCCCCTCCTTGCACAGCCCGAAGTCTGTGATCTTAATGTGCCCGT
CCTTGTCCAGCATGAGGTTCTCCAGCTTGAGGTCCCGGTACACCACGTTCTTCTCCGAGTGCAGGTAGTC
CAGGGCTGACACAATCTCAGCGCCATAGAAGCGGGCCCGGTCCTCGGAGAACACACGTTCCCGGGACAGG
TGGAAGAACAGCTCGCCCCCGTTGGCGTACTCCATGACAAAGCAGAGGCGGTCGTGGGTCTGGAAAGAGT
ACTTCAGGGCTGTGAGGAAGGGGTGCCTGGAGTTCTGCAGGACGCGGTTCTCGGTGAGTGTGTGGGCCAC
CTCGTCCTTGGCCACGATGACTTCCTTCTTGAGGATCTTCATGGCGTAGTAGCGGCCTGTGGCCTTCTCC
TTCACCAGGATCACCTTGCCGAAAGTGCCCTTGCCCAGCAGCTTCAGGTACTCAAACTCGTTCATGGTCA
CGCGGTGCTTGGGCTTGGCCAGGGACACCTCCATCTCTTCAGCCTCGCTGCGCTGGCTGGGGTCCTTAGG
CTTGCTCTTGCTACTCCCCATGGCGGCGAATTCGATATCAAGCTTATCGATACCGTCGACTGCAGAATTC
GAAGCTTGAGCTCGAGATCCTCTAGAGTCGGTGTCTTCTATGGAGGTCAAAACAGCGTGGATGGCGTCTC
CAGGCGATCTGACGGTTCACTAAACGAGCTCTGCTTATATAGACCTCCCACCGTACACGCCTACCGCCCA
TTTGCGTCAATGGGGCGGAGTTGTTACGACATTTTGGAAAGTCCCGTTGATTTTGGTGCCAAAACAAACT
CCCATTGACGTCAATGGGGTGGAGACTTGGAAATCCCCGTGAGTCAAACCGCTATCCACGCCCATTGATG
TACTGCCAAAACCGCATCACCATGGTAATAGCGATGACTAATACGTAGATGTACTGCCAAGTAGGAAAGT
CCCATAAGGTCATGTACTGGGCATAATGCCAGGCGGGCCATTTACCGTCATTGACGTCAATAGGGGGCGT
ACTTGGCATATGATACACTTGATGTACTGCCAAGTGGGCAGTTTACCGTAAATACTCCACCCATTGACGT
CAATGGAAAGTCCCTATTGGCGTTACTATGGGAACATACGTCATTATTGACGTCAATGGGCGGGGGTCGT
TGGGCGGTCAGCCAGGCGGGCCATTTACCGTAAGTTATGTAACGCGGAACTCCCAAGCTTATCGATCCAA
AGTGGATCTCTGCTGTCCCTGTAATAAACCCGAAAATTTTGAATTTTTGTAATTTGTTTTTGTAATTCTT
TAGTTTGTATGTCTGTTGCTATTATGTCTACTATTCTTTCCCCTGCACTGTACCCCCCAATCCCCCCTTT
TCTTTTAAAAGTTAACCGATACCGTCGAGATCCGTTCACTAATCGAATGGATCTGTCTCTGTCTCTCTCT
CCACCTTCTTCTTCTATTCCTTCGGGCCTGTCGGGTCCCCTCGGGGTTGGGAGGTGGGTCTGAAACGATA
ATGGTGAATATCCCTGCCTAACTCTATTCACTATAGAAAGTACAGCAAAAACTATTCTTAAACCTACCAA
GCCTCCTACTATCATTATGAATAATTTTATATACCACAGCCAATTTGTTATGTTAAACCAATTCCACAAA
CTTGCCCATTTATCTAATTCCAATAATTCTTGTTCATTCTTTTCTTGCTGGTTTTGCGATTCTTCAATTA
AGGAGTGTATTAAGCTTGTGTAATTGTTAATTTCTCTGTCCCACTCCATCCAGGTCGTGTGATTCCAAAT
CTGTTCCAGAGATTTATTACTCCAACTAGCATTCCAAGGCACAGCAGTGGTGCAAATGAGTTTTCCAGAG
CAACCCCAAATCCCCAGGAGCTGTTGATCCTTTAGGTATCTTTCCACAGCCAGGATTCTTGCCTGGAGCT
GCTTGATGCCCCAGACTGTGAGTTGCAACAGATGCTGTTGCGCCTCAATAGCCCTCAGCAAATTGTTCTG
CTGCTGCACTATACCAGACAATAATTGTCTGGCCTGTACCGTCAGCGTCATTGACGCTGCGCCCATAGTG
CTTCCTGCTGCTCCCAAGAACCCAAGGAACAAAGCTCCTATTCCCACTGCTCTTTTTTCTCTCTGCACCA
CTCTTCTCTTTGCCTTGGTGGGTGCTACTCCTAATGGTTCAATTTTTACTACTTTATATTTATATAATTC
ACTTCTCCAATTGTCCCTCATATCTCCTCCTCCAGGTCTGAAGATCAGCGGCCGCTTGCTGTGCGGTGGT
CTTACTTTTGTTTTGCTCTTCCTCTATCTTGTCTAAAGCTTCCTTGGTGTCTTTTATCTCTATCCTTTGA
TGCACACAATAGAGGGTTGCTACTGTATTATATAATGATCTAAGTTCTTCTGATCCTGTCTGAAGGGATG
GTTGTAGCTGTCCCAGTATTTGTCTACAGCCTTCTGATGTTTCTAACAGGCCAGGATTAACTGCGAATCG
TTCTAGCTCCCTGCTTGCCCATACTATATGTTTTAATTTATATTTTTTCTTTCCCCCTGGCCTTAACCGA
ATTTTTTCCCATCGCGATCTAATTCTCCCCCGCTTAATACTGACGCTCTCGCACCCATCTCTCTCCTTCT
AGCCTCCGCTAGTCAAAATTTTTGGCGTACTCACCAGTCGCCGCCCCTCGCCTCTTGCCGTGCGCGCTTC
AGCAAGCCGAGTCCTGCGTCGAGAGAGCTCCTCTGGTTTCCCTTTCGCTTTCAAGTCCCTGTTCGGGCGC
CACTGCTAGAGATTTTCCACACTGACTAAAAGGGTCTGAGGGATCTCTAGTTACCAGAGTCACACAACAG
ACGGGCACACACTACTTGAAGCACTCAAGGCAAGCTTTATTGAGGCTTAAGCAGTGGGTTCCCTAGTTAG
CCAGAGAGCTCCCAGGCTCAGATCTGGTCTAACCAGAGAGACCCAGTACAGGCAAAAAGCAGCTGCTTAT
ATGCAGGATCTGAGGGCTCGCCACTCCCCAGTCCCGCCCAGGCCACGCCTCCCTGGAAAGTCCCCAGCGG
AAAGTCCCTTGTAGCAAGCTCGATATCAGCAGTTCTTGAAGTACTCCGGATGCAGCTCTCGGGCCACGTG
ATGAAATGCTAGGCGGCTGTCAAACCTCCACTCTAACACTTCTCTCTCCGGGTCATCCATCCCATGCAGG
CTCACAGGGTGTAACAAGCTGGTGTTCTCTCCTTTATTGGCCTCTTCTACCTTATCTGGCTCAACTGGTA
CTAGCTTGTAGCACCATCCAAAGGTCAGTGGATATCTGACCCCTGGCCCTGGTGTGTAGTTCTGCTAATC
AGGGAAGTAGCCTTGTGTGTGGTAGATCCACAGATCAAGGATATCTTGTCTTCTTTGGGAGTGAATTAGC
CCTTCCAACTACTAAGTTTGTAGTACATATTTAACAAATACAATTTCTTTAAAATGAAAATAATTCAGAG
GAATCACAGGTTTAGAGTAAATGAAACCACAGGTAATTGGCAGTGGTAATAGGGTATGGGGTGGGAAGTT
TGGGATGATTTTGGTTAGCTTGAGTTATCCAGTTGATCCAGACATGATAAGATACATTGATGAGTTTGGA
CAAACCACAACTAGAATGCAGTGAAAAAAATGCTTTATTTGTGAAATTTGTGATGCTATTGCTTTATTTG
TAACCATTATAAGCTGCAATAAACAAGTTAACAACAACAATTGCATTCATTTTATGTTTCAGGTTCAGGG
GGAGGTGTGGGAGGTTTTTTAAAGCAAGTAAAACCTCTACAAATGTGGTATGGCTGATTATGATCTCTAG
TCAAGGCACTATACATCAAATATTCCTTATTAACCCCTTTACAAATTAAAAAGCTAAAGGTACACAATTT
TTGAGCATAGTTATTAATAGCAGACACTCTATGCCTGTGTGGAGTAAGAAAAAACAGTATGTTATGATTA
TAACTGTTATGCCTACTTATAAAGGTTACAGAATATTTTTCCATAATTTTCTTGTATAGCAGTGCAGCTT
TTTCCTTTGTGGTGTAAATAGCAAAGCAAGCAAGAGTTCTATTACTAAACACAGCATGACTCAAAAAACT
TAGCAATTCTGAAGGAAAGTCCTTGGGGTCTTCTACCTTTCTCTTCTTTTTTGGAGGAGTAGAATGTTGA
GAGTCAGCAGTAGCCTCATCATCACTAGATGGCATTTCTTCTGAGCAAAACAGGTTTTCCTCATTAAAGG
CATTCCACCACTGCTCCCATTCATCAGTTCCATAGGTTGGAATCTAAAATACACAAACAATTAGAATCAG
TAGTTTAACACATTATACACTTAAAAATTTTATATTTACCTTAGAGCTTTAAATCTCTGTAGGTAGTTTG
TCCAATTATGTCACACCACAGAAGTAAGGTTCCTTCACAAAGATCCGGGGCCCACTCATAAATCCAGTTG
CCGCCACGGTAGCCAATCACCGTATCGTATAAATCATCGTCGGTACGTTCGGCATCGCTCATCACAATAC
GTGCCTGGACGTCGAGGATTTCGCGTGGGTCAATGCCGCGCCAGATCCACATCAGACGGTTAATCATGCG
ATACCAGTGAGGGATGGTTTTACCATCAAGGGCCGACTGCACAGGCGGTTGTGCGCCGTGATTAAAGCGG
CGGACTAGCGTCGAGGTTTCAGGATGTTTAAAGCGGGGTTTGAACAGGGTTTCGCTCAGGTTTGCCTGTG
TCATGGATGCAGCCTCCAGAATACTTACTGGAAACTATTGTAACCCGCCTGAAGTTAAAAAGAACAACGC
CCGGCAGTGCCAGGCGTTGAAAAGATTAGCGACCGGAGATTGGCGGGACGAATACGACGCCCATATCCCA
CGGCTGTTCAATCCAGGTATCTTGCGGGATATCAACAACATAGTCATCAACCAGCGGACGACCAGCCGGT
TTTGCGAAGATGGTGACAAAGTGCGCTTTTGGATACATTTCACGAATCGCAACCGCAGTACCACCGGTAT
CCACCAGGTCATCAATAACGATGAAGCCTTCGCCATCGCCTTCTGCGCGTTTCAGCACTTTAAGCTCGCG
CTGGTTGTCGTGATCGTAGCTGGAAATACAAACGGTATCGACATGACGAATACCCAGTTCACGCGCCAGT
AACGCACCCGGTACAGACCGCCACGGCTTACGGCAATAATGCCTTTCCATTGTTCAGAAGGCATCAGTCG
GCTTGCGAGTTTACGTGCATGGATCTGCAACATGTCCCAGGTGACGATGTATTTTTCGCTCATGTGAAGT
GTCCCAGCCTGTTTATCTACGGCTTAAAAAGTGTTCGAGGGGAAAATAGGTTGCGCGAGATTATAGAGAT
CTGGCGCACTAAAAACCAGTATTTCACATGAGTCCGCGTCTTTTTACGCACTGCCTCTCCCTGACGCGGG
ATAAAGTGGTATTCTCAAACATATCTCGCAAGCCTGTCTTGTGTCCAAGCTTTTTGCAAAAGCCTAGGCC
TCCAAAAAAGCCTCCTCACTACTTCTGGAATAGCTCAGAGGCCGAGGCGGCCTCGGCCTCTGCATAAATA
AAAAAAATTAGTCAGCCATGGGGCGGAGAATGGGCGGAACTGGGCGGAGTTAGGGGCGGGATGGGCGGAG
TTAGGGGCGGGACTATGGTTGCTGACTAATTGAGATGCATGCTTTGCATACTTCTGCCTGCTGGGGAGCC
TGGGGACTTTCCACACCTGGTTGCTGACTAATTGAGATGCATGCTTTGCATACTTCTGCCTGCTGGGGAG
CCTGGGGACTTTCCACACCCTAACTGACACACATTCCACAGCTGCATTAATGAATCGGCCAACGCGCGGG
GAGAGGCGGTTTGCGTATTGGGCGCTCTTCCGCTTCCTCGCTCACTGACTCGCTGCGCTCGGTCGTTCGG
CTGCGGCGAGCGGTATCAGCTCACTCAAAGGCGGTAATACGGTTATCCACAGAATCAGGGGATAACGCAG
GAAAGAACATGTGAGCAAAAGGCCAGCAAAAGGCCAGGAACCGTAAAAAGGCCGCGTTGCTGGCGTTTTT
CCATAGGCTCCGCCCCCCTGACGAGCATCACAAAAATCGACGCTCAAGTCAGAGGTGGCGAAACCCGACA
GGACTATAAAGATACCAGGCGTTTCCCCCTGGAAGCTCCCTCGTGCGCTCTCCTGTTCCGACCCTGCCGC
TTACCGGATACCTGTCCGCCTTTCTCCCTTCGGGAAGCGTGGCGCTTTCTCATAGCTCACGCTGTAGGTA
TCTCAGTTCGGTGTAGGTCGTTCGCTCCAAGCTGGGCTGTGTGCACGAACCCCCCGTTCAGCCCGACCGC
TGCGCCTTATCCGGTAACTATCGTCTTGAGTCCAACCCGGTAAGACACGACTTATCGCCACTGGCAGCAG
CCACTGGTAACAGGATTAGCAGAGCGAGGTATGTAGGCGGTGCTACAGAGTTCTTGAAGTGGTGGCCTAA
CTACGGCTACACTAGAAGAACAGTATTTGGTATCTGCGCTCTGCTGAAGCCAGTTACCTTCGGAAAAAGA
GTTGGTAGCTCTTGATCCGGCAAACAAACCACCGCTGGTAGCGGTGGTTTTTTTGTTTGCAAGCAGCAGA
TTACGCGCAGAAAAAAAGGATCTCAAGAAGATCCTTTGATCTTTTCTACGGGGTCTGACGCTCAGTGGAA
CGAAAACTCACGTTAAGGGATTTTGGTCATGAGATTATCAAAAAGGATCTTCACCTAGATCCTTTTAAAT
TAAAAATGAAGTTTTAAATCAATCTAAAGTATATATGAGTAAACTTGGTCTGACAGTTACCAATGCTTAA
TCAGTGAGGCACCTATCTCAGCGATCTGTCTATTTCGTTCATCCATAGTTGCCTGACTCCCCGTCGTGTA
GATAACTACGATACGGGAGGGCTTACCATCTGGCCCCAGTGCTGCAATGATACCGCGAGACCCACGCTCA
CCGGCTCCAGATTTATCAGCAATAAACCAGCCAGCCGGAAGGGCCGAGCGCAGAAGTGGTCCTGCAACTT
TATCCGCCTCCATCCAGTCTATTAATTGTTGCCGGGAAGCTAGAGTAAGTAGTTCGCCAGTTAATAGTTT
GCGCAACGTTGTTGCCATTGCTACAGGCATCGTGGTGTCACGCTCGTCGTTTGGTATGGCTTCATTCAGC
TCCGGTTCCCAACGATCAAGGCGAGTTACATGATCCCCCATGTTGTGCAAAAAAGCGGTTAGCTCCTTCG
GTCCTCCGATCGTTGTCAGAAGTAAGTTGGCCGCAGTGTTATCACTCATGGTTATGGCAGCACTGCATAA
TTCTCTTACTGTCATGCCATCCGTAAGATGCTTTTCTGTGACTGGTGAGTACTCAACCAAGTCATTCTGA
GAATAGTGTATGCGGCGACCGAGTTGCTCTTGCCCGGCGTCAATACGGGATAATACCGCGCCACATAGCA
GAACTTTAAAAGTGCTCATCATTGGAAAACGTTCTTCGGGGCGAAAACTCTCAAGGATCTTACCGCTGTT
GAGATCCAGTTCGATGTAACCCACTCGTGCACCCAACTGATCTTCAGCATCTTTTACTTTCACCAGCGTT
TCTGGGTGAGCAAAAACAGGAAGGCAAAATGCCGCAAAAAAGGGAATAAGGGCGACACGGAAATGTTGAA
TACTCATACTCTTCCTTTTTCAATATTATTGAAGCATTTATCAGGGTTATTGTCTCATGAGCGGATACAT
ATTTGAATGTATTTAGAAAAATAAACAAATAGGGGTTCCGCGCACATTTCCCCGAAAAGTGCCACCTGAC
GTCTAAGAAACCATTATTATCATGACATTAACCTATAAAAATAGGCGTATCACGAGGCCCTTTCGTCTCG
CGCGTTTCGGTGATGACGGTGAAAACCTCTGACACATGCAGCTCCCGGAGACGGTCACAGCTTGTCTGTA
AGCGGATGCCGGGAGCAGACAAGCCCGTCAGGGCGCGTCAGCGGGTGTTGGCGGGTGTCGGGGCTGGCTT
AACTATGCGGCATCAGAGCAGATTGTACTGAGAGTGCACCATTCGACGCTCTCCCTTATGCGACTCCTGC
ATTAGGAAGCAGCCCAGTAGTAGGTTGAGGCCGTTGAGCACCGCCGCCGCAAGGAATGGTGCATGCAAGG
AGATGGCGCCCAACAGTCCCCCGGCCACGGGGCCTGCCACCATACCCACGCCGAAACAAGCGCTCATGAG
CCCGAAGTGGCGAGCCCGATCTTCCCCATCGGTGATGTCGGCGATATAGGCGCCAGCAACCGCACCTGTG
GCGCCGGTGATGCCGGCCACGATGCGTCCGGCGTAGAGGATCTGGCTAGCGATGACCCTGCTGATTGGTT
CGCTGACCATTTCCGGGTGCGGGACGGCG
