>Addgene plasmid #53583 | pHRIG-Akt1 | depositor partial sequence | sequence record 83609 | akt1-ha
ATCGATAAGCTTGATATCGAATTCGCCGCCATGGGGAGTAGCAAGAGCAAGCCTAAGGACCCCAGCCAGC
GCAGCGAGGCTGAAGAGATGGAGGTGTCCCTGGCCAAGCCCAAGCACCGCGTGACCATGAACGAGTTTGA
GTACCTGAAGCTGCTGGGCAAGGGCACTTTCGGCAAGGTGATCCTGGTGAAGGAGAAGGCCACAGGCCGC
TACTACGCCATGAAGATCCTCAAGAAGGAAGTCATCGTGGCCAAGGACGAGGTGGCCCACACACTCACCG
AGAACCGCGTCCTGCAGAACTCCAGGCACCCCTTCCTCACAGCCCTGAAGTACTCTTTCCAGACCCACGA
CCGCCTCTGCTTTGTCATGGAGTACGCCAACGGGGGCGAGCTGTTCTTCCACCTGTCCCGGGAACGTGTG
TTCTCCGAGGACCGGGCCCGCTTCTATGGCGCTGAGATTGTGTCAGCCCTGGACTACCTGCACTCGGAGA
AGAACGTGGTGTACCGGGACCTCAAGCTGGAGAACCTCATGCTGGACAAGGACGGGCACATTAAGATCAC
AGACTTCGGGCTGTGCAAGGAGGGGATCAAGGACGGTGCCACCATGAAGACCTTTTGCGGCACACCTGAG
TACCTGGCCCCCGAGGTGCTGGAGGACAATGACTACGGCCGTGCAGTGGACTGGTGGGGGCTGGGCGTGG
TCATGTACGAGATGATGTGCGGTCGCCTGCCCTTCTACAACCAGGACCATGAGAAGCTTTTTGAGCTCAT
CCTCATGGAGGAGATCCGCTTCCCGCGCACGCTTGGTCCCGAGGCCAAGTCCTTGCTTTCAGGGCTGCTC
AAGAAGGACCCCAAGCAGAGGCTTGGCGGGGGCTCCGAGGACGCCAAGGAGATCATGCAGCATCGCTTCT
TTGCCGGTATCGTGTGGCAGCACGTGTACGAGAAGAAGCTCAGCCCACCCTTCAAGCCCCAGGTCACGTC
GGAGACTGACACCAGGTATTTTGATGAGGAGTTCACGGCCCAGATGATCACCATCACACCACCTGACCAA
GATGACAGCATGGAGTGTGTGGACAGCGAGCGCAGGCCCCACTTCCCCCAGTTCTCCTACTCGGCCAGCA
GCACGGCCATGGCTTATCCTTACGACGTCCCCGACTACGCCAGTCTGGGACCTGGACTGTGA
