>Addgene plasmid #53583 | pHRIG-Akt1 | addgene partial sequence | sequence record 94946 | CMV-F 5'-CGCAAATGGGCGGTAGGCGTG-3'
GTGAACCGTCAGATCGCCTGGAGACGCCATCCACGCTGTTTTGACCTCCATAGAAGACACCGCACTCTAG
AGGATCTCGAGCTCAAGCTTCGAATTCTGCAGTCGACGGTATCGATAAGCTTGATATCGAATTCGCCGCC
ATGGGGAGTAGCAAGAGCAAGCCTAAGGACCCCAGCCAGCGCAGCGAGGCTGAAGAGATGGAGGTGTCCC
TGGCCAAGCCCAAGCACCGCGTGACCATGAACGAGTTTGAGTACCTGAAGCTGCTGGGCAAGGGCACTTT
CGGCAAGGTGATCCTGGTGAAGGAGAAGGCCACAGGCCGCTACTACGCCATGAAGATCCTCAAGAAGGAA
GTCATCGTGGCCAAGGACGAGGTGGCCCACACACTCACCGAGAACCGCGTCCTGCAGAACTCCAGGCACC
CCTTCCTCACAGCCCTGAAGTACTCTTTCCAGACCCACGACCGCCTCTGCTTTGTCATGGAGTACGCCAA
CGGGGGCGAGCTGTTCTTCCACCTGTCCCGGGAACGTGTGTTCTCCGAGGACCGGGCCCGCTTCTATGGC
GCTGAGATTGTGTCAGCCCTGGACTACCTGCACTCGGAGAAGAACGTGGTGTACCGGGACCTCAAGCTGG
AGAACCTCATGCTGGACAAGGACGGGCACATTAAGATCACAGACTTCGGGCTGTGCAAGGAGGGGATCAA
GGACGGTGCCACCATGAAGACCTTTTGCGGCACACCTGAGTACCTG
