>Addgene plasmid #53583 | pHRIG-Akt1 | addgene partial sequence | sequence record 94967 | pCDH-rev 5'-GCATTCCTTTGGCGAGAG-3'
CCAGGTTTCCGGGCCCTCACATTGCCAAAAGACGGCAATATGGTGGAAAATAACATATAGACAAACGCAC
ACCGGCCTTATTCCAAGCGGCTTCGGCCAGTAACGTTAGGGGGGGGGGAGGGAGAGGGGCGGATCCCGGG
CCCGCGGTGAGAACCGTTTCACAGTCCAGGTCCCAGACTGGCGTAGTCGGGGACGTCGTAAGGATAAGCC
ATGGCCGTGCTGCTGGCCGAGTAGGAGAACTGGGGGAAGTGGGGCCTGCGCTCGCTGTCCACACACTCCA
TGCTGTCATCTTGGTCAGGTGGTGTGATGGTGATCATCTGGGCCGTGAACTCCTCATCAAAATACCTGGT
GTCAGTCTCCGACGTGACCTGGGGCTTGAAGGGTGGGCTGAGCTTCTTCTCGTACACGTGCTGCCACACG
ATACCGGCAAAGAAGCGATGCTGCATGATCTCCTTGGCGTCCTCGGAGCCCCCGCCAAGCCTCTGCTTGG
GGTCCTTCTTGAGCAGCCCTGAAAGCAAGGACTTGGCCTCGGGACCAAGCGTGCGCGGGAAGCGGATCTC
CTCCATGA
